Addgene plasmid #110590: pBTK224
Purpose: BTK Type 3 coding sequence for golden gate assembly
Depositing lab: Jeffrey Barrick. Depositing organization: University of Texas at Austin. Publication: Genetic Engineering of Bee Gut Microbiome Bacteria with a Toolkit for Modular Assembly of Broad-Host-Range Plasmids. Leonard SP, Perutka J, Powell JE, Geng P, Richhart DD, Byrom M, Kar S, Davies BW, Ellington AD, Moran NA, Barrick JE. ACS Synth Biol. 2018 May 18;7(5):1279-1290. doi: 10.1021/acssynbio.7b00399. Epub 2018 Apr 13. PubMed 29608282.
Backbone
  Vector backbone: ColE1
  Vector type: Synthetic Biology
Growth in bacteria
  Bacterial resistance: Chloramphenicol, 12.5 μg/mL
  Growth temperature: 37°C
  Growth strain: DH5alpha
  Copy number: Low Copy
Gene/Insert
  Gene/Insert name: E2-Crimson
  Species: Synthetic
  Cloning method: Gibson Cloning
Terms and licenses: Academic/Nonprofit Terms; Industry Terms: Not Available to Industry
How to cite: pBTK224 was a gift from Jeffrey Barrick (Addgene plasmid # 110590 ; http://n2t.net/addgene:110590 ; RRID:Addgene_110590)
