[The description below was written by a language model from this plasmid's Addgene catalogue record and pLannotate feature annotations shown in this document.]
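Description:
pBTK224 is a small (about 2.4 kb) synthetic-biology part plasmid from the Bee Microbiome Toolkit (BTK), a modular Golden Gate system for building broad-host-range plasmids for bee gut bacteria. It serves as the storage vector for a "Type 3" part, the coding-sequence position in the toolkit's assembly hierarchy. The backbone is a ColE1-type plasmid propagated in E. coli. The feature table shows a ColE1/pMB1-family origin of replication and a chloramphenicol acetyltransferase (cat) gene with its native cat promoter, which provides chloramphenicol selection. A lambda t0 terminator lies downstream of cat on the same strand, where it would stop transcription from the marker before it runs into the part region. The catalogue lists the plasmid as low copy, whereas the annotation tool labels the origin generically as a high-copy ColE1/pUC-type element; the record does not resolve this difference. A short hit annotated as an RSF origin fragment sits just upstream of the insert. At about 50 nt it is unlikely to be a functional origin.

The payload is the E2-Crimson coding sequence, a far-red, rapidly maturing, tetrameric fluorescent protein derived from Discosoma DsRed. No promoter, ribosome binding site or terminator is annotated for E2-Crimson, consistent with a bare coding-sequence part that is not meant to be expressed from this plasmid. In use, the part would be excised by a Type IIS restriction enzyme and joined in a Golden Gate reaction with promoter/RBS, terminator and backbone parts to form a complete transcriptional unit. The flanking Type IIS sites and overhangs are not annotated in the feature table. The insert was placed in the vector by Gibson cloning. Its expected use is as a far-red reporter module for assembled constructs.
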