Features (pLannotate 1.2.2; 6 found; start..end, strand, type, name):
     35..87      +  rep_origin     RSF ori (fragment): Plasmids containing the RSF 1030 origin of replication can be propagated in E. coli cells that contain additional plasmids with compatible origins.
     99..773     +  CDS            E2-Crimson: E2-Crimson is a basic (constitutively fluorescent) far red fluorescent protein published in 2009, derived from Discosoma sp.. It is reported to be a rapidly-maturing tetramer with low acid sensitivity.
    833..867     -  terminator     lambda t0 terminator: minimal transcription terminator from phage lambda (Scholtissek and Grosse, 1987)
    941..1597    -  CDS            cat: CAT_ECOLX - Experimental evidence at protein level: Swiss-Prot protein existence level 1. This enzyme is an effector of chloramphenicol resistance in bacteria. From Escherichia coli. This protein is used as a marker in many commonly used cloning vectors, such as pACYC184.
   1598..1695    -  promoter       cat promoter: promoter of the E. coli cat gene encoding chloramphenicol acetyltransferase
   1779..2367    +  rep_origin     ori: high-copy-number ColE1/pMB1/pBR322/pUC origin of replication
>Addgene plasmid #110590 | pBTK224 | addgene full sequence | sequence record 328051 | Addgene NGS Result
CGGCCTTTTTACGGTTCCTGGCCTTTTGCTGGCCTTTTGCTCACATGTTCTTTCCTGCGTTATCCCCTGA
TTCTGTGGATAACCGTAGTCGGTCTCATATGGATAGCACTGAGAACGTCATCAAGCCCTTCATGCGCTTC
AAGGTGCACATGGAGGGCTCCGTGAACGGCCACGAGTTCGAGATCGAGGGCGTGGGCGAGGGCAAGCCCT
ACGAGGGCACCCAGACCGCCAAGCTGCAAGTGACCAAGGGCGGCCCCCTGCCCTTCGCCTGGGACATCCT
GTCCCCCCAGTTCTTCTACGGCTCCAAGGCGTACATCAAGCACCCCGCCGACATCCCCGACTACCTCAAG
CAGTCCTTCCCCGAGGGCTTCAAGTGGGAGCGCGTGATGAACTTCGAGGACGGCGGCGTGGTGACCGTGA
CCCAGGACTCCTCCCTGCAGGACGGCACCCTCATCTACCACGTGAAGTTCATCGGCGTGAACTTCCCCTC
CGACGGCCCCGTAATGCAGAAGAAGACTCTGGGCTGGGAGCCCTCCACTGAGCGCAACTACCCCCGCGAC
GGCGTGCTGAAGGGCGAGAACCACATGGCGCTGAAGCTGAAGGGCGGCGGCCACTACCTGTGTGAGTTCA
AGTCCATCTACATGGCCAAGAAGCCCGTGAAGCTGCCCGGCTACCACTACGTGGACTACAAGCTCGACAT
CACCTCCCACAACGAGGACTACACCGTGGTGGAGCAGTACGAGCGCGCCGAGGCCCGCCACCACCTGTTC
CAGACTCACGGTATGGACGAATTGTACAAGCACGACGAATTGTAAATCCTGAGACCAGACCAATAAAAAA
CGCCCGGCGGCAACCGAGCGTTCTGAACAAATCCAGATGGAGTTCTGAGGTCATTACTGGATCTATCAAC
AGGAGTCCAAGCGAGCTCGATATCAAATTACGCCCCGCCCTGCCACTCATCGCAGTACTGTTGTAATTCA
TTAAGCATTCTGCCGACATGGAAGCCATCACAAACGGCATGATGAACCTGAATCGCCAGCGGCATCAGCA
CCTTGTCGCCTTGCGTATAATATTTGCCCATGGTGAAAACGGGGGCGAAGAAGTTGTCCATATTGGCCAC
GTTTAAATCAAAACTGGTGAAACTCACCCAGGGATTGGCTGAAACGAAAAACATATTCTCAATAAACCCT
TTAGGGAAATAGGCCAGGTTTTCACCGTAACACGCCACATCTTGCGAATATATGTGTAGAAACTGCCGGA
AATCGTCGTGGTATTCACTCCAGAGCGATGAAAACGTTTCAGTTTGCTCATGGAAAACGGTGTAACAAGG
GTGAACACTATCCCATATCACCAGCTCACCGTCTTTCATTGCCATACGAAATTCCGGATGAGCATTCATC
AGGCGGGCAAGAATGTGAATAAAGGCCGGATAAAACTTGTGCTTATTTTTCTTTACGGTCTTTAAAAAGG
CCGTAATATCCAGCTGAACGGTCTGGTTATAGGTACATTGAGCAACTGACTGAAATGCCTCAAAATGTTC
TTTACGATGCCATTGGGATATATCAACGGTGGTATATCCAGTGATTTTTTTCTCCATTTTAGCTTCCTTA
GCTCCTGAAAATCTCGATAACTCAAAAAATACGCCCGGTAGTGATCTTATTTCATTATGGTGAAAGTTGG
AACCTCTTACGTGCCCGATCAATCATGACCAAAATCCCTTAACGTGAGTTTTCGTTCCACTGAGCGTCAG
ACCCCGTAGAAAAGATCAAAGGATCTTCTTGAGATCCTTTTTTTCTGCGCGTAATCTGCTGCTTGCAAAC
AAAAAAACCACCGCTACCAGCGGTGGTTTGTTTGCCGGATCAAGAGCTACCAACTCTTTTTCCGAAGGTA
ACTGGCTTCAGCAGAGCGCAGATACCAAATACTGTTCTTCTAGTGTAGCCGTAGTTAGGCCACCACTTCA
AGAACTCTGTAGCACCGCCTACATACCTCGCTCTGCTAATCCTGTTACCAGTGGCTGCTGCCAGTGGCGA
TAAGTCGTGTCTTACCGGGTTGGACTCAAGACGATAGTTACCGGATAAGGCGCAGCGGTCGGGCTGAACG
GGGGGTTCGTGCACACAGCCCAGCTTGGAGCGAACGACCTACACCGAACTGAGATACCTACAGCGTGAGC
TATGAGAAAGCGCCACGCTTCCCGAAGGGAGAAAGGCGGACAGGTATCCGGTAAGCGGCAGGGTCGGAAC
AGGAGAGCGCACGAGGGAGCTTCCAGGGGGAAACGCCTGGTATCTTTATAGTCCTGTCGGGTTTCGCCAC
CTCTGACTTGAGCGTCGATTTTTGTGATGCTCGTCAGGGGGGCGGAGCCTATGGAAAAACGCCAGCAACG
